Addgene plasmid #79579: pNR280
Purpose: A118 attL-attR. GFP expression will stop if sites recombine.
Depositing lab: Timothy Lu. Depositing organization: Massachusetts Institute of Technology. Publication: Synthetic recombinase-based state machines in living cells. Roquet N, Soleimany AP, Ferris AC, Aaronson S, Lu TK. Science. 2016 Jul 22;353(6297):aad8559. doi: 10.1126/science.aad8559. Epub 2016 Jul 21. PubMed 27463678.
Backbone
  Vector backbone: pBAC
  Backbone manufacturer: Wild, J.; Hradecna, Z.; Szybalski, W. Genome Res. 2002 Sep; 12(9): 1434–1444. DOI: 10.1101/gr.130502
  Vector type: Bacterial Expression
Growth in bacteria
  Bacterial resistance: Chloramphenicol, 25 μg/mL
  Growth temperature: 37°C
  Growth strain: DH5alpha
  Copy number: Low Copy
Gene/Insert
  Gene/Insert name: GFPmut3b
Terms and licenses: Academic/Nonprofit Terms; Industry Terms: Not Available to Industry
How to cite: pNR280 was a gift from Timothy Lu (Addgene plasmid # 79579 ; http://n2t.net/addgene:79579 ; RRID:Addgene_79579)
