[The description below was written by a language model from this plasmid's Addgene catalogue record and pLannotate feature annotations shown in this document.]
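Description:
pNR280 is a bacterial expression construct built on a pBAC backbone, a low-copy F-plasmid-derived vector for E. coli. Its maintenance functions come from the F factor: the repE replication initiator with ori2 (oriS) and the incC incompatibility region drive tightly controlled replication, while sopA, sopB and the centromere-like sopC region provide active partitioning so the plasmid is stably inherited at low copy. An oriV element is also annotated; in this backbone family it usually allows copy number to be raised in suitable host strains, although the record does not describe that use here. A fragment of resD remains from the F plasmid. Selection is by chloramphenicol, through the cat gene under its own promoter.

The payload is a GFPmut3b reporter cassette. The annotated parts are an sTRSV hammerhead ribozyme upstream of the GFPmut3 coding sequence, which typically acts as an insulator by cleaving off variable 5' leader RNA so that expression is less dependent on upstream context, followed by a short multiple-cloning-site remnant and the rrnB T1 terminator. According to the catalogue entry, the construct carries attL and attR sites for the A118 integrase, arranged so that GFP is expressed in the starting state and switches off if the sites recombine. The feature table annotates neither the att sites nor the promoter driving GFP, so their exact positions, their orientation and the promoter's identity are not stated. The plasmid therefore serves as a loss-of-fluorescence reporter for recombination between A118 attL and attR, and it was deposited with work on recombinase-based state machines in living cells.
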