Features (pLannotate 1.2.2; 14 found; start..end, strand, type, name):
     56..306     -  misc_feature   incC: incC; incompatibility region of the bacterial F plasmid
    309..1064    -  CDS            repE: replication initiation protein for the bacterial F plasmid; repE
   1155..1374    -  rep_origin     ori2: secondary origin of replication for the bacterial F plasmid; also known as oriS
   1450..2064    -  rep_origin     oriV: origin of replication for the bacterial F plasmid
   2462..2806    -  CDS            resD (fragment): REDF_ECOLI - Also known as D. Protein inferred from homology: Swiss-Prot protein existence level 3. Acts as a repressor of transcription and as a site-specific resolvase that cleaves at the RfsF site. From Escherichia coli (strain K12).
   2922..3024    +  promoter       cat promoter: promoter of the E. coli cat gene encoding chloramphenicol acetyltransferase
   3025..3681    +  CDS            cat: CAT_ECOLX - Experimental evidence at protein level: Swiss-Prot protein existence level 1. This enzyme is an effector of chloramphenicol resistance in bacteria. From Escherichia coli. This protein is used as a marker in many commonly used cloning vectors, such as pACYC184.
   3902..3951    +  misc_RNA       sTRSV HHRz: hammerhead ribozyme from the tobacco ringspot virus satellite RNA (Khvorova et al., 2003)
   4002..4715    +  CDS            GFPmut3: GFPmut3 is a basic (constitutively fluorescent) green fluorescent protein published in 1996, derived from Aequorea victoria. It is reported to be a very rapidly-maturing weak dimer.
   4719..4754    -  misc_feature   MCS (fragment): pBluescript multiple cloning site
   4778..4864    +  terminator     rrnB T1 terminator: Escherichia coli rrnB; transcription terminator T1 from the E. coli rrnB gene
   5224..5697    -  misc_feature   sopC: sopC; centromere-like partitioning region of the bacterial F plasmid
   5773..6741    -  CDS            sopB: SOPB_ECOLI - Also known as B. Experimental evidence at protein level: Swiss-Prot protein existence level 1. Control of plasmid partitioning; required to recognize the cis-acting. Binds specifically with the DNA segment containing the sopC region. SopB is trans-acting. From Escherichia coli (strain K12).
   6741..7916    -  CDS            sopA: partitioning protein for the bacterial F plasmid; sopA
>Addgene plasmid #79579 | pNR280 | depositor full sequence | sequence record 148850 | pNR280 sequence 8186 bps
CCGTGGGAAAAACTCCAGGTAGAGGTACACACGCGGATAGCCAATTCAGAGTAATAAACTGTGATAATCA
ACCCTCATCAATGATGACGAACTAACCCCCGATATCAGGTCACATGACGAAGGGAAAGAGAAGGAAATCA
ACTGTGACAAACTGCCCTCAAATTTGGCTTCCTTAAAAATTACAGTTCAAAAAGTATGAGAAAATCCATG
CAGGCTGAAGGAAACAGCAAAACTGTGACAAATTACCCTCAGTAGGTCAGAACAAATGTGACGAACCACC
CTCAAATCTGTGACAGATAACCCTCAGACTATCCTGTCGTCATGGAAGTGATATCGCGGAAGGAAAATAC
GATATGAGTCGTCTGGCGGCCTTTCTTTTTCTCAATGTATGAGAGGCGCATTGGAGTTCTGCTGTTGATC
TCATTAACACAGACCTGCAGGAAGCGGCGGCGGAAGTCAGGCATACGCTGGTAACTTTGAGGCAGCTGGT
AACGCTCTATGATCCAGTCGATTTTCAGAGAGACGATGCCTGAGCCATCCGGCTTACGATACTGACACAG
GGATTCGTATAAACGCATGGCATACGGATTGGTGATTTCTTTTGTTTCACTAAGCCGAAACTGCGTAAAC
CGGTTCTGTAACCCGATAAAGAAGGGAATGAGATATGGGTTGATATGTACACTGTAAAGCCCTCTGGATG
GACTGTGCGCACGTTTGATAAACCAAGGAAAAGATTCATAGCCTTTTTCATCGCCGGCATCCTCTTCAGG
GCGATAAAAAACCACTTCCTTCCCCGCGAAACTCTTCAATGCCTGCCGTATATCCTTACTGGCTTCCGCA
GAGGTCAATCCGAATATTTCAGCATATTTAGCAACATGGATCTCGCAGATACCGTCATGTTCCTGTAGGG
TGCCATCAGATTTTCTGATCTGGTCAACGAACAGATACAGCATACGTTTTTGATCCCGGGAGAGACTATA
TGCCGCCTCAGTGAGGTCGTTTGACTGGACGATTCGCGGGCTATTTTTACGTTTCTTGTGATTGATAACC
GCTGTTTCCGCCATGACAGATCCATGTGAAGTGTGACAAGTTTTTAGATTGTCACACTAAATAAAAAAGA
GTCAATAAGCAGGGATAACTTTGTGAAAAAACAGCTTCTTCTGAGGGCAATTTGTCACAGGGTTAAGGGC
AATTTGTCACAGACAGGACTGTCATTTGAGGGTGATTTGTCACACTGAAAGGGCAATTTGTCACAACACC
TTCTCTAGAACCAGCATGGATAAAGGCCTACAAGGCGCTCTAAAAAAGAAGATCTAAAAACTATAAAAAA
AATAATTATAAAAATATCCCCGTGGATAAGTGGATAACCCCAAGGGAAGTTTTTTCAGGCATCGTGTGTA
AGCAGAATATATAAGTGCTGTTCCCTGGTGCTTCCTCGCTCACTCGACCGGGAGGGTTCGAGAAGGGGGG
GCACCCCCCTTCGGCGTGCGCGGTCACGCGCACAGGGCGCAGCCCTGGTTAAAAACAAGGTTTATAAATA
TTGGTTTAAAAGCAGGTTAAAAGACAGGTTAGCGGTGGCCGAAAAACGGGCGGAAACCCTTGCAAATGCT
GGATTTTCTGCCTGTGGACAGCCCCTCAAATGTCAATAGGTGCGCCCCTCATCTGTCAGCACTCTGCCCC
TCAAGTGTCAAGGATCGCGCCCCTCATCTGTCAGTAGTCGCGCCCCTCAAGTGTCAATACCGCAGGGCAC
TTATCCCCAGGCTTGTCCACATCATCTGTGGGAAACTCGCGTAAAATCAGGCGTTTTCGCCGATTTGCGA
GGCTGGCCAGCTCCACGTCGCCGGCCGAAATCGAGCCTGCCCCTCATCTGTCAACGCCGCGCCGGGTGAG
TCGGCCCCTCAAGTGTCAACGTCCGCCCCTCATCTGTCAGTGAGGGCCAAGTTTTCCGCGAGGTATCCAC
AACGCCGGCGGCCGGCCGCGGTGTCTCGCACACGGCTTCGACGGCGTTTCTGGCGCGTTTGCAGGGCCAT
AGACGGCCGCCAGCCCAGCGGCGAGGGCAACCAGCCGAGGGCTTCGCCCTGTCGCTCGACTGCGGCGAGC
ACTACTGGCTGTAAAAGGACAGACCACATCATGGTTCTGTGTTCATTAGGTTGTTCTGTCCATTGCTGAC
ATAATCCGCTCCACTTCAACGTAACACCGCACGAAGATTTCTATTGTTCCTGAAGGCATATTCAAATCGT
TTTCGTTACCGCTTGCAGGCATCATGACAGAACACTACTTCCTATAAACGCTACACAGGCTCCTGAGATT
AATAATGCGGATCTCTACGATAATGGGAGATTTTCCCGACTGTTTCGTTCGCTTCTCAGTGGATAACAGC
CAGCTTCTCTGTTTAACAGACAAAAACAGCATATCCACTCAGTTCCACATTTCCATATAAAGGCCAAGGC
ATTTATTCTCAGGATAATTGTTTCAGCATCGCAACCGCATCAGACTCCGGCATCGCAAACTGCACCCGGT
GCCGGGCAGCCACATCCAGCGCAAAAACCTTCGTGTAGACTTCCGTTGAACTGATGGACTTATGTCCCAT
CAGGCTTTGCAGAACTTTCAGCGGTATACCGGCATACAGCATGTGCATCGCATAGGAATGGCGGAACGTA
TGTGGTGTGACCGGAACAGAGAACGTCACACCGTCAGCAGCAGCGGCGGCAACCGCCTCCCCAATCCAGG
TCCTGACCGTTCTGTCCGTCACTTCCCAGATCCGCGCTTTCTCTGTCCTTCCTGTGCGACGGTTACGCCG
CTCCATGAGCTTATCGCGAATAAATACCTGTGACGGAAGATCACTTCGCAGAATAAATAAATCCTGGTGT
CCCTGTTGATACCGGGAAGCCCTGGGCCAACTTTTGGCGAAAATGAGACGTTGATCGGCACGTAAGAGGT
TCCAACTTTCACCATAATGAAATAAGATCACTACCGGGCGTATTTTTTGAGTTATCGAGATTTTCAGGAG
CTAAGGAAGCTAAAATGGAGAAAAAAATCACTGGATATACCACCGTTGATATATCCCAATGGCATCGTAA
AGAACATTTTGAGGCATTTCAGTCAGTTGCTCAATGTACCTATAACCAGACCGTTCAGCTGGATATTACG
GCCTTTTTAAAGACCGTAAAGAAAAATAAGCACAAGTTTTATCCGGCCTTTATTCACATTCTTGCCCGCC
TGATGAATGCTCATCCGGAATTTCGTATGGCAATGAAAGACGGTGAGCTGGTGATATGGGATAGTGTTCA
CCCTTGTTACACCGTTTTCCATGAGCAAACTGAAACGTTTTCATCGCTCTGGAGTGAATACCACGACGAT
TTCCGGCAGTTTCTACACATATATTCGCAAGATGTGGCGTGTTACGGTGAAAACCTGGCCTATTTCCCTA
AAGGGTTTATTGAGAATATGTTTTTCGTCTCAGCCAATCCCTGGGTGAGTTTCACCAGTTTTGATTTAAA
CGTGGCCAATATGGACAACTTCTTCGCCCCCGTTTTCACCATGGGCAAATATTATACGCAAGGCGACAAG
GTGCTGATGCCGCTGGCGATTCAGGTTCATCATGCCGTTTGTGATGGCTTCCATGTCGGCAGAATGCTTA
ATGAATTACAACAGTACTGCGATGAGTGGCAGGGCGGGGCGTAAGACCACAGCTAACACCACGTCGTCCC
TATCTGCTGCCCTAGGTCTATGAGTGGTTGCTGGATAACTTTACGGGCATGCATAAGGCTCGTATAATAT
ATTCAGGGAGACCACAACGGTTTCCCTCTACAAATAATTTTGTTTAACTTTTTAATTAACGGCCGAACTT
TTCGGATCAAGCTATGAAGGAAGAAGAAGAAACGAGAAACTAAATGCACAGCTGTCACCGGATGTGCTTT
CCGGTCTGATGAGTCCGTGAGGACGAAACAGCCTCTACAAATAATTTTGTTTAAGAATTCATTAAAGAGG
AGAAAGGTACCATGAGTAAAGGAGAAGAACTTTTCACTGGAGTTGTCCCAATTCTTGTTGAATTAGATGG
TGATGTTAATGGGCACAAATTTTCTGTCAGTGGAGAGGGTGAAGGTGATGCAACATACGGAAAACTTACC
CTTAAATTTATTTGCACTACTGGAAAACTACCTGTTCCATGGCCAACACTTGTCACTACTTTCGGTTATG
GTGTTCAATGCTTTGCGAGATACCCAGATCATATGAAACAGCATGACTTTTTCAAGAGTGCCATGCCCGA
AGGTTATGTACAGGAAAGAACTATATTTTTCAAAGATGACGGGAACTACAAGACACGTGCTGAAGTCAAG
TTTGAAGGTGATACCCTTGTTAATAGAATCGAGTTAAAAGGTATTGATTTTAAAGAAGATGGAAACATTC
TTGGACACAAATTGGAATACAACTATAACTCACACAATGTATACATCATGGCAGACAAACAAAAGAATGG
AATCAAAGTTAACTTCAAAATTAGACACAACATTGAAGATGGAAGCGTTCAACTAGCAGACCATTATCAA
CAAAATACTCCAATTGGCGATGGCCCTGTCCTTTTACCAGACAACCATTACCTGTCCACACAATCTGCCC
TTTCGAAAGATCCCAACGAAAAGAGAGACCACATGGTCCTTCTTGAGTTTGTAACAGCTGCTGGGATTAC
ACATGGCATGGATGATCTCTACAAATAAAAGCTTGATATCGAATTCCTGCAGCCCGGGGGATCCCATGGT
ACGCGTGCTAGAGGCATCAAATAAAACGAAAGGCTCAGTCGAAAGACTGGGCCTTTCGTTTTATCTGTTG
TTTGTCGGTGAACGCTCTCCTGAGTAGGACAAATCCGCCGCCCTAGAATCGAGTGGCGCCTGCAGACGTA
AAAAAAGCGGCGTGGTTAGCCGCTTTTTTAATTGCCGGACGTACGATCGATGCAAGTGTTTAGTTCCCTC
TTTGCGTCCAACGAGAGAAAACGAGGAACTAAGCTAGCCCGCCACCTAAGTTATGAGTCAGGAAAAAAGG
CGACAGAGTAATCTGTCGCCTTTTTTCTTTGCTTGCTTTGTAATCACTCGATGACCAAAAGTAAAAACCC
GCCGAAGCGGGTTTTTACGTAAAACAGGTGAAACTGACGCTAGCCGGTCACATGTCAATACTTGCCCTTG
ACAGGCATTGATGGAATCGTAGTCTCACGCTGATAGTCTGATCGACAATACAAGTGGGACCGTGGTCCCA
GACCGATAATCAGACCGACAACACGAGTGGGATCGTGGTCCCAGACTAATAATCAGACCGACGATACGAG
TGGGACCGTGGTCCCAGACTAATAATCAGACCGACGATACGAGTGGGACCGTGGTTCCAGACTAATAATC
AGACCGACGATACGAGTGGGACCGTGGTCCCAGACTAATAATCAGACCGACGATACGAGTGGGACCATGG
TCCCAGACTAATAATCAGACCGACGATACGAGTGGGACCGTGGTCCCAGTCTGATTATCAGACCGACGAT
ACGAGTGGGACCGTGGTCCCAGACTAATAATCAGACCGACGATACGAGTGGGACCGTGGTCCCAGACTAA
TAATCAGACCGACGATACGAGTGGGACCGTGGTCCCAGTCTGATTATCAGACCGACGATACAAGTGGAAC
AGTGGGCCCAGAGAGAATATTCAGGCCAGTTATGCTTTCTGGCCTGTAACAAAGGACATTAAGTAAAGAC
AGATAAACGTAGACTAAAACGTGGTCGCATCAGGGTGCTGGCTTTTCAAGTTCCTTAAGAATGGCCTCAA
TTTTCTCTATACACTCAGTTGGAACACGGGACCTGTCCAGGTTAAGCACCATTTTATCGCCCTTATACAA
TACTGTCGCTCCAGGAGCAAACTGATGTCGTGAGCTTAAACTAGTTCTTGATGCAGATGACGTTTTAAGC
ACAGAAGTTAAAAGAGTGATAACTTCTTCAGCTTCAAATATCACCCCAGCTTTTTTCTGCTCATGAAGGT
TAGATGCCTGCTGCTTAAGTAATTCCTCTTTATCTGTAAAGGCTTTTTGAAGTGCATCACCTGACCGGGC
AGATAGTTCACCGGGGTGAGAAAAAAGAGCAACAACTGATTTAGGCAATTTGGCGGTGTTGATACAGCGG
GTAATAATCTTACGTGAAATATTTTCCGCATCAGCCAGCGCAGAAATATTTCCAGCAAATTCATTCTGCA
ATCGGCTTGCATAACGCTGACCACGTTCATAAGCACTTGTTGGGCGATAATCGTTACCCAATCTGGATAA
TGCAGCCATCTGCTCATCATCCAGCTCGCCAACCAGAACACGATAATCACTTTCGGTAAGTGCAGCAGCT
TTACGACGGCGACTCCCATCGGCAATTTCTATGACACCAGATACTCTTCGACCGAACGCCGGTGTCTGTT
GACCAGTCAGTAGAAAAGAAGGGATGAGATCATCCAGTGCGTCCTCAGTAAGCAGCTCCTGGTCACGTTC
ATTACCTGACCATACCCGAGAGGTCTTCTCAACACTATCACCCCGGAGCACTTCAAGAGTAAACTTCACA
TCCCGACCACATACAGGCAAAGTAATGGCATTACCGCGAGCCATTACTCCTACGCGCGCAATTAACGAAT
CCACCATCGGGGCAGCTGGTGTCGATAACGAAGTATCTTCAACCGGTTGAGTATTGAGCGTATGTTTTGG
AATAACAGGCGCACGCTTCATTATCTAATCTCCCAGCGTGGTTTAATCAGACGATCGAAAATTTCATTGC
AGACAGGTTCCCAAATAGAAAGAGCATTTCTCCAGGCACCAGTTGAAGAGCGTTGATCAATGGCCTGTTC
AAAAACAGTTCTCATCCGGATCTGACCTTTACCAACTTCATCCGTTTCACGTACAACATTTTTTAGAACC
ATGCTTCCCCAGGCATCCCGAATTTGCTCCTCCATCCACGGGGACTGAGAGCCATTACTATTGCTGTATT
TGGTAAGCAAAATACGTACATCAGGCTCGAACCCTTTAAGATCAACGTTCTTGAGCAGATCACGAAGCAT
ATCGAAAAACTGCAGTGCGGAGGTGTAGTCAAACAACTCAGCAGGCGTGGGAACAATCAGCACATCAGCA
GCACATACGACATTAATCGTGCCGATACCCAGGTTAGGCGCGCTGTCAATAACTATGACATCATAGTCAT
GAGCAACAGTTTCAATGGCCAGTCGGAGCATCAGGTGTGGATCGGTGGGCAGTTTACCTTCATCAAATTT
GCCCATTAACTCAGTTTCAATACGGTGCAGAGCCAGACAGGAAGGAATAATGTCAAGCCCCGGCCAGCAA
GTGGGCTTTATTGCATAAGTGACATCGTCCTTTTCCCCAAGATAGAAAGGCAGGAGAGTGTCTTCTGCAT
GAATATGAAGATCTGGTACCCATCCGTGATACATTGAGGCTGTTCCCTGGGGGTCGTTACCTTCCACGAG
CAAAACACGTAGCCCCTTCAGAGCCAGATCCTGAGCAAGATGAACAGAAACTGAGGTTTTGTAAACGCCA
CCTTTATGGGCAGCAACCCCGATCACCGGTGGAAATACGTCTTCAGCACGTCGCAATCGCGTACCAAACA
CATCACGCATATGATTAATTTGTTCAATTGTATAACCAACACGTTGCTCAACCCGTCCTCGAATTTCCAT
ATCCGGGTGCGGTAGTCGCCCTGCTTTCTCGGCATCTCTGATAGCCTGAGAAGAAACCCCAACTAAATCC
GCTGCTTCACCTATTCTCCAGCGCCGGGTTATTTTCCTCGCTTCCGGGCTGTCATCATTAAACTGTGCAA
TGGCGATAGCCTTCGTCATTTCATGACCAGCGTTTATGCACTGGTTAAGTGTTTCCATGAGTTTCATTCT
GAACATCCTTTAATCATTGCTTTGCGTTTTTTTATTAAATCTTGCAATTTACTGCAAAGCAACAACAAAA
TCGCAAAGTCATCAAAAAACCGCAAAGTTGTTTAAAATAAGAGCAACACTACAAAAGGAGATAAGAAGAG
CACATACCTCAGTCACTTATTATCACTAGCGCTCGCCGCAGCCGTGTAACCGAGCATAGCGAGCGAACTG
GCGAGGAAGCAAAGAAGAACTGTTCTGTCAGATAGCTCTTACGCTCAGCGCAAGAAGAAATATCCA
