>Addgene plasmid #79579 | pNR280 | addgene partial sequence | sequence record 155955 | CAT-F 5'-GTTTGTGATGGCTTCCATGTC-3'
GCTGCCCTAGGTCTATGAGTGGTTGCTGGATAACTTTACGGGCATGCATAAGGCTCGTATAATATATTCA
GGGAGACCACAACGGTTTCCCTCTACAAATAATTTTGTTTAACTTTTTAATTAACGGCCGAACTTTTCGG
ATCAAGCTATGAAGGAAGAAGAAGAAACGAGAAACTAAATGCACAGCTGTCACCGGATGTGCTTTCCGGT
CTGATGAGTCCGTGAGGACGAAACAGCCTCTACAAATAATTTTGTTTAAGAATTCATTAAAGAGGAGAAA
GGTACCATGAGTAAAGGAGAAGAACTTTTCACTGGAGTTGTCCCAATTCTTGTTGAATTAGATGGTGATG
TTAATGGGCACAAATTTTCTGTCAGTGGAGAGGGTGAAGGTGATGCAACATACGGAAAACTTACCCTTAA
ATTTATTTGCACTACTGGAAAACTACCTGTTCCATGGCCAACACTTGTCACTACTTTCGGTTATGGTGTT
CAATGCTTTGCGAGATACCCAGATCATATGAAACAGCATGACTTTTTCAAGAGTGCCATGCCCGAAGGTT
ATGTACAGGAAAGAACTATATTTTTCAAAGATGACGGGAACTACAAGACACGTGCTGAAGTCAAGTTTGA
A
